Addgene plasmid #132443: pTFAM.1.0-gDNA
Purpose: CRISPR/Cas9 plasmid to create GFP fusion proteins
Depositing lab: Kevin White. Depositing organization: University of Chicago.
Backbone
  Vector backbone: pX330
  Backbone manufacturer: addgene ID: 42230
  Vector type: CRISPR
Growth in bacteria
  Bacterial resistance: Ampicillin, 100 μg/mL
  Growth temperature: 37°C
  Growth strain: DH5alpha
  Copy number: High Copy
Gene/Insert
  Gene/Insert name: TFAM
  gRNA/shRNA sequence: AGATTGAGATGTGTTCACAA TGG
  Species: H. sapiens (human)
  Entrez Gene: TFAM (a.k.a. MTDPS15, MTTF1, MTTFA, TCF6, TCF6L1, TCF6L2, TCF6L3)
  Cloning method: Restriction Enzyme; 5′ cloning site BbsI (destroyed during cloning); 3′ cloning site BbsI (destroyed during cloning)
Terms and licenses: Academic/Nonprofit Terms; Industry Terms: Not Available to Industry
Depositor comments: gRNA sequence also includes uncloned PAM after the space
How to cite: pTFAM.1.0-gDNA was a gift from Kevin White (Addgene plasmid # 132443 ; http://n2t.net/addgene:132443 ; RRID:Addgene_132443)
