[The description below was written by a language model from this plasmid's Addgene catalogue record and pLannotate feature annotations shown in this document.]
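Description:
pTFAM.1.0-gDNA is a CRISPR/Cas9 expression plasmid built on the pX330 backbone, carrying a guide RNA directed against the human TFAM gene (mitochondrial transcription factor A). It is an all-in-one mammalian vector: a single plasmid delivers both the nuclease and the guide. It is propagated in E. coli as a high-copy plasmid through a ColE1/pUC-type origin and selected with ampicillin via the β-lactamase gene. An f1 phage origin and a single AAV2 inverted terminal repeat are also annotated in the backbone. No mammalian selection marker or reporter appears in the feature table.

The guide cassette consists of the human U6 RNA polymerase III promoter followed by the TFAM-specific 20-nt spacer, which was inserted between the BbsI sites (both destroyed during cloning) directly upstream of the Streptococcus pyogenes guide RNA scaffold. The depositor notes that the PAM listed alongside the guide is genomic context and was not cloned. Cas9 is driven by a hybrid promoter composed of the CMV enhancer, the chicken β-actin promoter and a hybrid intron. The S. pyogenes Cas9 coding sequence, annotated in two contiguous halves that together form the full open reading frame, ends in a nucleoplasmin bipartite nuclear localization signal and is terminated by the bovine growth hormone polyadenylation signal.

The stated purpose is to create GFP fusion proteins. The plasmid itself contains no GFP sequence, so it presumably provides the targeted cut at the TFAM locus while a separate donor template supplies the GFP tag for knock-in; the record does not describe that donor or the exact tagging position.
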