Features (pLannotate 1.2.2; 18 found; start..end, strand, type, name):
     78..121     +  misc_RNA       gRNA scaffold (fragment): guide RNA scaffold for the Streptococcus pyogenes CRISPR/Cas9 system
    168..453     +  enhancer       CMV enhancer: human cytomegalovirus immediate early enhancer; contains an 18-bp deletion relative to the standard CMV enhancer
    455..733     +  promoter       chicken β-actin promoter: No description available
    734..961     +  intron         hybrid intron: hybrid between chicken β-actin (CBA) and minute virus of mice (MMV) introns (Gray et al., 2011)
   1099..2700    +  CDS            Cas9(N): N-terminal portion of Streptococcus pyogenes Cas9 (Zetsche et al., 2015)
   2701..5199    +  CDS            Cas9(C): C-terminal portion of Streptococcus pyogenes Cas9 (Zetsche et al., 2015)
   5200..5247    +  CDS            nucleoplasmin NLS: bipartite nuclear localization signal from nucleoplasmin
   5281..5392    +  polyA_signal   bGH poly(A) signal: bovine growth hormone polyadenylation signal
   5497..5637    +  repeat_region  AAV2 ITR: inverted terminal repeat of adeno-associated virus serotype 2 inverted
   5642..5693    -  misc_feature   bom (fragment): basis of mobility region from pBR322
   5712..6167    +  rep_origin     f1 ori (sequence partly withheld): f1 bacteriophage origin of replication; arrow indicates direction of (+) strand synthesis
   6168..6217    -  misc_feature   bom (fragment): basis of mobility region from pBR322
   6319..6354    -  CDS            rop (fragment): Rop protein, which maintains plasmids at low copy number; rop
   6449..6553    +  promoter       AmpR promoter: bla
   6554..7414    +  CDS            AmpR: β-lactamase; bla; confers resistance to ampicillin, carbenicillin, and related antibiotics
   7585..8173    +  rep_origin     ori: high-copy-number ColE1/pMB1/pBR322/pUC origin of replication
   8235..8475    +  promoter       U6 promoter: RNA polymerase III promoter for human U6 snRNA
   8505..71      +  misc_RNA       gRNA scaffold (across the origin): guide RNA scaffold for the Streptococcus pyogenes CRISPR/Cas9 system
>Addgene plasmid #132443 | pTFAM.1.0-gDNA | addgene full sequence | sequence record 266777 | Addgene NGS Result
AGAGCTAGAAATAGCAAGTTAAAATAAGGCTAGTCCGTTATCAACTTGAAAAAGTGGCACCGAGTCGGTG
CTTTTTTGTTTTAGAGCTAGAAATAGCAAGTTAAAATAAGGCTAGTCCGTTTTTAGCGCGTGCGCCAATT
CTGCAGACAAATGGCTCTAGAGGTACCCGTTACATAACTTACGGTAAATGGCCCGCCTGGCTGACCGCCC
AACGACCCCCGCCCATTGACGTCAATAGTAACGCCAATAGGGACTTTCCATTGACGTCAATGGGTGGAGT
ATTTACGGTAAACTGCCCACTTGGCAGTACATCAAGTGTATCATATGCCAAGTACGCCCCCTATTGACGT
CAATGACGGTAAATGGCCCGCCTGGCATTGTGCCCAGTACATGACCTTATGGGACTTTCCTACTTGGCAG
TACATCTACGTATTAGTCATCGCTATTACCATGGTCGAGGTGAGCCCCACGTTCTGCTTCACTCTCCCCA
TCTCCCCCCCCTCCCCACCCCCAATTTTGTATTTATTTATTTTTTAATTATTTTGTGCAGCGATGGGGGC
GGGGGGGGGGGGGGGGGCGCGCGCSAGGCGGGGCGGGGCGGGGCGAGGGGCGGGGCGGGGCGAGGCGGAG
AGGTGCGGCGGCAGCCAATCAGAGCGGCGCGCTCCGAAAGTTTCCTTTTATGGCGAGGCGGCGGCGGCGG
CGGCCCTATAAAAAGCGAAGCGCGCGGCGGGCGGGAGTCGCTGCGCGCTGCCTTCGCCCCGTGCCCCGCT
CCGCCGCCGCCTCGCGCCGCCCGCCCCGGCTCTGACTGACCGCGTTACTCCCACAGGTGAGCGGGCGGGA
CGGCCCTTCTCCTCCGGGCTGTAATTAGCTGAGCAAGAGGTAAGGGTTTAAGGGATGGTTGGTTGGTGGG
GTATTAATGTTTAATTACCTGGAGCACCTGCCTGAAATCACTTTTTTTCAGGTTGGACCGGTGCCACCAT
GGACTATAAGGACCACGACGGAGACTACAAGGATCATGATATTGATTACAAAGACGATGACGATAAGATG
GCCCCAAAGAAGAAGCGGAAGGTCGGTATCCACGGAGTCCCAGCAGCCGACAAGAAGTACAGCATCGGCC
TGGACATCGGCACCAACTCTGTGGGCTGGGCCGTGATCACCGACGAGTACAAGGTGCCCAGCAAGAAATT
CAAGGTGCTGGGCAACACCGACCGGCACAGCATCAAGAAGAACCTGATCGGAGCCCTGCTGTTCGACAGC
GGCGAAACAGCCGAGGCCACCCGGCTGAAGAGAACCGCCAGAAGAAGATACACCAGACGGAAGAACCGGA
TCTGCTATCTGCAAGAGATCTTCAGCAACGAGATGGCCAAGGTGGACGACAGCTTCTTCCACAGACTGGA
AGAGTCCTTCCTGGTGGAAGAGGATAAGAAGCACGAGCGGCACCCCATCTTCGGCAACATCGTGGACGAG
GTGGCCTACCACGAGAAGTACCCCACCATCTACCACCTGAGAAAGAAACTGGTGGACAGCACCGACAAGG
CCGACCTGCGGCTGATCTATCTGGCCCTGGCCCACATGATCAAGTTCCGGGGCCACTTCCTGATCGAGGG
CGACCTGAACCCCGACAACAGCGACGTGGACAAGCTGTTCATCCAGCTGGTGCAGACCTACAACCAGCTG
TTCGAGGAAAACCCCATCAACGCCAGCGGCGTGGACGCCAAGGCCATCCTGTCTGCCAGACTGAGCAAGA
GCAGACGGCTGGAAAATCTGATCGCCCAGCTGCCCGGCGAGAAGAAGAATGGCCTGTTCGGAAACCTGAT
TGCCCTGAGCCTGGGCCTGACCCCCAACTTCAAGAGCAACTTCGACCTGGCCGAGGATGCCAAACTGCAG
CTGAGCAAGGACACCTACGACGACGACCTGGACAACCTGCTGGCCCAGATCGGCGACCAGTACGCCGACC
TGTTTCTGGCCGCCAAGAACCTGTCCGACGCCATCCTGCTGAGCGACATCCTGAGAGTGAACACCGAGAT
CACCAAGGCCCCCCTGAGCGCCTCTATGATCAAGAGATACGACGAGCACCACCAGGACCTGACCCTGCTG
AAAGCTCTCGTGCGGCAGCAGCTGCCTGAGAAGTACAAAGAGATTTTCTTCGACCAGAGCAAGAACGGCT
ACGCCGGCTACATTGACGGCGGAGCCAGCCAGGAAGAGTTCTACAAGTTCATCAAGCCCATCCTGGAAAA
GATGGACGGCACCGAGGAACTGCTCGTGAAGCTGAACAGAGAGGACCTGCTGCGGAAGCAGCGGACCTTC
GACAACGGCAGCATCCCCCACCAGATCCACCTGGGAGAGCTGCACGCCATTCTGCGGCGGCAGGAAGATT
TTTACCCATTCCTGAAGGACAACCGGGAAAAGATCGAGAAGATCCTGACCTTCCGCATCCCCTACTACGT
GGGCCCTCTGGCCAGGGGAAACAGCAGATTCGCCTGGATGACCAGAAAGAGCGAGGAAACCATCACCCCC
TGGAACTTCGAGGAAGTGGTGGACAAGGGCGCTTCCGCCCAGAGCTTCATCGAGCGGATGACCAACTTCG
ATAAGAACCTGCCCAACGAGAAGGTGCTGCCCAAGCACAGCCTGCTGTACGAGTACTTCACCGTGTATAA
CGAGCTGACCAAAGTGAAATACGTGACCGAGGGAATGAGAAAGCCCGCCTTCCTGAGCGGCGAGCAGAAA
AAGGCCATCGTGGACCTGCTGTTCAAGACCAACCGGAAAGTGACCGTGAAGCAGCTGAAAGAGGACTACT
TCAAGAAAATCGAGTGCTTCGACTCCGTGGAAATCTCCGGCGTGGAAGATCGGTTCAACGCCTCCCTGGG
CACATACCACGATCTGCTGAAAATTATCAAGGACAAGGACTTCCTGGACAATGAGGAAAACGAGGACATT
CTGGAAGATATCGTGCTGACCCTGACACTGTTTGAGGACAGAGAGATGATCGAGGAACGGCTGAAAACCT
ATGCCCACCTGTTCGACGACAAAGTGATGAAGCAGCTGAAGCGGCGGAGATACACCGGCTGGGGCAGGCT
GAGCCGGAAGCTGATCAACGGCATCCGGGACAAGCAGTCCGGCAAGACAATCCTGGATTTCCTGAAGTCC
GACGGCTTCGCCAACAGAAACTTCATGCAGCTGATCCACGACGACAGCCTGACCTTTAAAGAGGACATCC
AGAAAGCCCAGGTGTCCGGCCAGGGCGATAGCCTGCACGAGCACATTGCCAATCTGGCCGGCAGCCCCGC
CATTAAGAAGGGCATCCTGCAGACAGTGAAGGTGGTGGACGAGCTCGTGAAAGTGATGGGCCGGCACAAG
CCCGAGAACATCGTGATCGAAATGGCCAGAGAGAACCAGACCACCCAGAAGGGACAGAAGAACAGCCGCG
AGAGAATGAAGCGGATCGAAGAGGGCATCAAAGAGCTGGGCAGCCAGATCCTGAAAGAACACCCCGTGGA
AAACACCCAGCTGCAGAACGAGAAGCTGTACCTGTACTACCTGCAGAATGGGCGGGATATGTACGTGGAC
CAGGAACTGGACATCAACCGGCTGTCCGACTACGATGTGGACCATATCGTGCCTCAGAGCTTTCTGAAGG
ACGACTCCATCGACAACAAGGTGCTGACCAGAAGCGACAAGAACCGGGGCAAGAGCGACAACGTGCCCTC
CGAAGAGGTCGTGAAGAAGATGAAGAACTACTGGCGGCAGCTGCTGAACGCCAAGCTGATTACCCAGAGA
AAGTTCGACAATCTGACCAAGGCCGAGAGAGGCGGCCTGAGCGAACTGGATAAGGCCGGCTTCATCAAGA
GACAGCTGGTGGAAACCCGGCAGATCACAAAGCACGTGGCACAGATCCTGGACTCCCGGATGAACACTAA
GTACGACGAGAATGACAAGCTGATCCGGGAAGTGAAAGTGATCACCCTGAAGTCCAAGCTGGTGTCCGAT
TTCCGGAAGGATTTCCAGTTTTACAAAGTGCGCGAGATCAACAACTACCACCACGCCCACGACGCCTACC
TGAACGCCGTCGTGGGAACCGCCCTGATCAAAAAGTACCCTAAGCTGGAAAGCGAGTTCGTGTACGGCGA
CTACAAGGTGTACGACGTGCGGAAGATGATCGCCAAGAGCGAGCAGGAAATCGGCAAGGCTACCGCCAAG
TACTTCTTCTACAGCAACATCATGAACTTTTTCAAGACCGAGATTACCCTGGCCAACGGCGAGATCCGGA
AGCGGCCTCTGATCGAGACAAACGGCGAAACCGGGGAGATCGTGTGGGATAAGGGCCGGGATTTTGCCAC
CGTGCGGAAAGTGCTGAGCATGCCCCAAGTGAATATCGTGAAAAAGACCGAGGTGCAGACAGGCGGCTTC
AGCAAAGAGTCTATCCTGCCCAAGAGGAACAGCGATAAGCTGATCGCCAGAAAGAAGGACTGGGACCCTA
AGAAGTACGGCGGCTTCGACAGCCCCACCGTGGCCTATTCTGTGCTGGTGGTGGCCAAAGTGGAAAAGGG
CAAGTCCAAGAAACTGAAGAGTGTGAAAGAGCTGCTGGGGATCACCATCATGGAAAGAAGCAGCTTCGAG
AAGAATCCCATCGACTTTCTGGAAGCCAAGGGCTACAAAGAAGTGAAAAAGGACCTGATCATCAAGCTGC
CTAAGTACTCCCTGTTCGAGCTGGAAAACGGCCGGAAGAGAATGCTGGCCTCTGCCGGCGAACTGCAGAA
GGGAAACGAACTGGCCCTGCCCTCCAAATATGTGAACTTCCTGTACCTGGCCAGCCACTATGAGAAGCTG
AAGGGCTCCCCCGAGGATAATGAGCAGAAACAGCTGTTTGTGGAACAGCACAAGCACTACCTGGACGAGA
TCATCGAGCAGATCAGCGAGTTCTCCAAGAGAGTGATCCTGGCCGACGCTAATCTGGACAAAGTGCTGTC
CGCCTACAACAAGCACCGGGATAAGCCCATCAGAGAGCAGGCCGAGAATATCATCCACCTGTTTACCCTG
ACCAATCTGGGAGCCCCTGCCGCCTTCAAGTACTTTGACACCACCATCGACCGGAAGAGGTACACCAGCA
CCAAAGAGGTGCTGGACGCCACCCTGATCCACCAGAGCATCACCGGCCTGTACGAGACACGGATCGACCT
GTCTCAGCTGGGAGGCGACAAAAGGCCGGCGGCCACGAAAAAGGCCGGCCAGGCAAAAAAGAAAAAGTAA
GAATTCCTAGAGCTCGCTGATCAGCCTCGACTGTGCCTTCTAGTTGCCAGCCATCTGTTGTTTGCCCCTC
CCCCGTGCCTTCCTTGACCCTGGAAGGTGCCACTCCCACTGTCCTTTCCTAATAAAATGAGGAAATTGCA
TCGCATTGTCTGAGTAGGTGTCATTCTATTCTGGGGGGTGGGGTGGGGCAGGACAGCAAGGGGGAGGATT
GGGAAGAGAATAGCAGGCATGCTGGGGAGCGGCCGCAGGAACCCCTAGTGATGGAGTTGGCCACTCCCTC
TCTGCGCGCTCGCTCGCTCACTGAGGCCGGGCGACCAAAGGTCGCCCGACGCCCGGGCTTTGCCCGGGCG
GCCTCAGTGAGCGAGCGAGCGCGCAGCTGCCTGCAGGGGCGCCTGATGCGGTATTTTCTCCTTACGCATC
TGTGCGGTATTTCACACCGCATA
[95 nt withheld, positions 5694-5788]
T
[46 nt withheld, positions 5790-5835]
C
[141 nt withheld, positions 5837-5977]
CCTTTGACGTTGGAGTCCACGTTCTTT
[37 nt withheld, positions 6005-6041]
ACTCTATCTCGGGCTATTCTTTTGATTTATAAGGGATTTTGCCGATTTCGGTCTATTGGTTAAAAAATGA
GCTGATTTAACAAAAATTTAACGCGAATTTTAACAAAATATTAACGTTTACAATTTTATGGTGCACTCTC
AGTACAATCTGCTCTGATGCCGCATAGTTAAGCCAGCCCCGACACCCGCCAACACCCGCTGACGCGCCCT
GACGGGCTTGTCTGCTCCCGGCATCCGCTTACAGACAAGCTGTGACCGTCTCCGGGAGCTGCATGTGTCA
GAGGTTTTCACCGTCATCACCGAAACGCGCGAGACGAAAGGGCCTCGTGATACGCCTATTTTTATAGGTT
AATGTCATGATAATAATGGTTTCTTAGACGTCAGGTGGCACTTTTCGGGGAAATGTGCGCGGAACCCCTA
TTTGTTTATTTTTCTAAATACATTCAAATATGTATCCGCTCATGAGACAATAACCCTGATAAATGCTTCA
ATAATATTGAAAAAGGAAGAGTATGAGTATTCAACATTTCCGTGTCGCCCTTATTCCCTTTTTTGCGGCA
TTTTGCCTTCCTGTTTTTGCTCACCCAGAAACGCTGGTGAAAGTAAAAGATGCTGAAGATCAGTTGGGTG
CACGAGTGGGTTACATCGAACTGGATCTCAACAGCGGTAAGATCCTTGAGAGTTTTCGCCCCGAAGAACG
TTTTCCAATGATGAGCACTTTTAAAGTTCTGCTATGTGGCGCGGTATTATCCCGTATTGACGCCGGGCAA
GAGCAACTCGGTCGCCGCATACACTATTCTCAGAATGACTTGGTTGAGTACTCACCAGTCACAGAAAAGC
ATCTTACGGATGGCATGACAGTAAGAGAATTATGCAGTGCTGCCATAACCATGAGTGATAACACTGCGGC
CAACTTACTTCTGACAACGATCGGAGGACCGAAGGAGCTAACCGCTTTTTTGCACAACATGGGGGATCAT
GTAACTCGCCTTGATCGTTGGGAACCGGAGCTGAATGAAGCCATACCAAACGACGAGCGTGACACCACGA
TGCCTGTAGCAATGGCAACAACGTTGCGCAAACTATTAACTGGCGAACTACTTACTCTAGCTTCCCGGCA
ACAATTAATAGACTGGATGGAGGCGGATAAAGTTGCAGGACCACTTCTGCGCTCGGCCCTTCCGGCTGGC
TGGTTTATTGCTGATAAATCTGGAGCCGGTGAGCGTGGAAGCCGCGGTATCATTGCAGCACTGGGGCCAG
ATGGTAAGCCCTCCCGTATCGTAGTTATCTACACGACGGGGAGTCAGGCAACTATGGATGAACGAAATAG
ACAGATCGCTGAGATAGGTGCCTCACTGATTAAGCATTGGTAACTGTCAGACCAAGTTTACTCATATATA
CTTTAGATTGATTTAAAACTTCATTTTTAATTTAAAAGGATCTAGGTGAAGATCCTTTTTGATAATCTCA
TGACCAAAATCCCTTAACGTGAGTTTTCGTTCCACTGAGCGTCAGACCCCGTAGAAAAGATCAAAGGATC
TTCTTGAGATCCTTTTTTTCTGCGCGTAATCTGCTGCTTGCAAACAAAAAAACCACCGCTACCAGCGGTG
GTTTGTTTGCCGGATCAAGAGCTACCAACTCTTTTTCCGAAGGTAACTGGCTTCAGCAGAGCGCAGATAC
CAAATACTGTTCTTCTAGTGTAGCCGTAGTTAGGCCACCACTTCAAGAACTCTGTAGCACCGCCTACATA
CCTCGCTCTGCTAATCCTGTTACCAGTGGCTGCTGCCAGTGGCGATAAGTCGTGTCTTACCGGGTTGGAC
TCAAGACGATAGTTACCGGATAAGGCGCAGCGGTCGGGCTGAACGGGGGGTTCGTGCACACAGCCCAGCT
TGGAGCGAACGACCTACACCGAACTGAGATACCTACAGCGTGAGCTATGAGAAAGCGCCACGCTTCCCGA
AGGGAGAAAGGCGGACAGGTATCCGGTAAGCGGCAGGGTCGGAACAGGAGAGCGCACGAGGGAGCTTCCA
GGGGGAAACGCCTGGTATCTTTATAGTCCTGTCGGGTTTCGCCACCTCTGACTTGAGCGTCGATTTTTGT
GATGCTCGTCAGGGGGGCGGAGCCTATGGAAAAACGCCAGCAACGCGGCCTTTTTACGGTTCCTGGCCTT
TTGCTGGCCTTTTGCTCACATGTGAGGGCCTATTTCCCATGATTCCTTCATATTTGCATATACGATACAA
GGCTGTTAGAGAGATAATTGGAATTAATTTGACTGTAAACACAAAGATATTAGTACAAAATACGTGACGT
AGAAAGTAATAATTTCTTGGGTAGTTTGCAGTTTTAAAATTATGTTTTAAAATGGACTATCATATGCTTA
CCGTAACTTGAAAGTATTTCGATTTCTTGGCTTTATATATCTTGTGGAAAGGACGAAACACCGAGATTGA
GATGTGTTCACAAGTTTT
